>Addgene plasmid #200961 | FUGW-Cytosol-TurboID | addgene full sequence | sequence record 393509 | Addgene NGS Result
CCCTGCTTGTGTGTTGGAGGTCGCTGAGTAGTGCGCGAGCAAAATTTAAGCTACAACAAGGCAAGGCTTG
ACCGACAATTGCATGAAGAATCTGCTTAGGGTTAGGCGTTTTGCGCTGCTTCGCGATGTACGGGCCAGAT
ATACGCGTTGACATTGATTATTGACTAGTTATTAATAGTAATCAATTACGGGGTCATTAGTTCATAGCCC
ATATATGGAGTTCCGCGTTACATAACTTACGGTAAATGGCCCGCCTGGCTGACCGCCCAACGACCCCCGC
CCATTGACGTCAATAATGACGTATGTTCCCATAGTAACGCCAATAGGGACTTTCCATTGACGTCAATGGG
TGGAGTATTTACGGTAAACTGCCCACTTGGCAGTACATCAAGTGTATCATATGCCAAGTACGCCCCCTAT
TGACGTCAATGACGGTAAATGGCCCGCCTGGCATTATGCCCAGTACATGACCTTATGGGACTTTCCTACT
TGGCAGTACATCTACGTATTAGTCATCGCTATTACCATGGTGATGCGGTTTTGGCAGTACATCAATGGGC
GTGGATAGCGGTTTGACTCACGGGGATTTCCAAGTCTCCACCCCATTGACGTCAATGGGAGTTTGTTTTG
GCACCAAAATCAACGGGACTTTCCAAAATGTCGTAACAACTCCGCCCCATTGACGCAAATGGGCGGTAGG
CGTGTACGGTGGGAGGTCTATATAAGCAGCGCGTTTTGCCTGTACTGGGTCTCTCTGGTTAGACCAGATC
TGAGCCTGGGAGCTCTCTGGCTAACTAGGGAACCCACTGCTTAAGCCTCAATAAAGCTTGCCTTGAGTGC
TTCAAGTAGTGTGTGCCCGTCTGTTGTGTGACTCTGGTAACTAGAGATCCCTCAGACCCTTTTAGTCAGT
GTGGAAAATCTCTAGCAGTGGCGCCCGAACAGGGACTTGAAAGCGAAAGGGAAACCAGAGGAGCTCTCTC
GACGCAGGACTCGGCTTGCTGAAGCGCGCACGGCAAGAGGCGAGGGGCGGCGACTGGTGAGTACGCCAAA
AATTTTGACTAGCGGAGGCTAGAAGGAGAGAGATGGGTGCGAGAGCGTCAGTATTAAGCGGGGGAGAATT
AGATCGCGATGGGAAAAAATTCGGTTAAGGCCAGGGGGAAAGAAAAAATATAAATTAAAACATATAGTAT
GGGCAAGCAGGGAGCTAGAACGATTCGCAGTTAATCCTGGCCTGTTAGAAACATCAGAAGGCTGTAGACA
AATACTGGGACAGCTACAACCATCCCTTCAGACAGGATCAGAAGAACTTAGATCATTATATAATACAGTA
GCAACCCTCTATTGTGTGCATCAAAGGATAGAGATAAAAGACACCAAGGAAGCTTTAGACAAGATAGAGG
AAGAGCAAAACAAAAGTAAGACCACCGCACAGCAAGCGGCCGCTGATCTTCAGACCTGGAGGAGGAGATA
TGAGGGACAATTGGAGAAGTGAATTATATAAATATAAAGTAGTAAAAATTGAACCATTAGGAGTAGCACC
CACCAAGGCAAAGAGAAGAGTGGTGCAGAGAGAAAAAAGAGCAGTGGGAATAGGAGCTTTGTTCCTTGGG
TTCTTGGGAGCAGCAGGAAGCACTATGGGCGCAGCGTCAATGACGCTGACGGTACAGGCCAGACAATTAT
TGTCTGGTATAGTGCAGCAGCAGAACAATTTGCTGAGGGCTATTGAGGCGCAACAGCATCTGTTGCAACT
CACAGTCTGGGGCATCAAGCAGCTCCAGGCAAGAATCCTGGCTGTGGAAAGATACCTAAAGGATCAACAG
CTCCTGGGGATTTGGGGTTGCTCTGGAAAACTCATTTGCACCACTGCTGTGCCTTGGAATGCTAGTTGGA
GTAATAAATCTCTGGAACAGATTTGGAATCACACGACCTGGATGGAGTGGGACAGAGAAATTAACAATTA
CACAAGCTTAATACACTCCTTAATTGAAGAATCGCAAAACCAGCAAGAAAAGAATGAACAAGAATTATTG
GAATTAGATAAATGGGCAAGTTTGTGGAATTGGTTTAACATAACAAATTGGCTGTGGTATATAAAATTAT
TCATAATGATAGTAGGAGGCTTGGTAGGTTTAAGAATAGTTTTTGCTGTACTTTCTATAGTGAATAGAGT
TAGGCAGGGATATTCACCATTATCGTTTCAGACCCACCTCCCAACCCCGAGGGGACCCGACAGGCCCGAA
GGAATAGAAGAAGAAGGTGGAGAGAGAGACAGAGACAGATCCATTCGATTAGTGAACGGATCGGCACTGC
GTGCGCCAATTCTGCAGACAAATGGCAGTATTCATCCACAATTTTAAAAGAAAAGGGGGGATTGGGGGGT
ACAGTGCAGGGGAAAGAATAGTAGACATAATAGCAACAGACATACAAACTAAAGAATTACAAAAACAAAT
TACAAAAATTCAAAATTTTCGGGTTTATTACAGGGACAGCAGAGATCCAGTTTGGTTAATTAACCCGTGT
CGGCTCCAGATCTGGCCTCCGCGCCGGGTTTTGGCGCCTCCCGCGGGCGCCCCCCTCCTCACGGCGAGCG
CTGCCACGTCAGACGAAGGGCGCAGCGAGCGTCCTGATCCTTCCGCCCGGACGCTCAGGACAGCGGCCCG
CTGCTCATAAGACTCGGCCTTAGAACCCCAGTATCAGCAGAAGGACATTTTAGGACGGGACTTGGGTGAC
TCTAGGGCACTGGTTTTCTTTCCAGAGAGCGGAACAGGCGAGGAAAAGTAGTCCCTTCTCGGCGATTCTG
CGGAGGGATCTCCGTGGGGCGGTGAACGCCGATGATTATATAAGGACGCGCCGGGTGTGGCACAGCTAGT
TCCGTCGCAGCCGGGATTTGGGTCGCGGTTCTTGTTTGTGGATCGCTGTGATCGTCACTTGGTGAGTAGC
GGGCTGCTGGGCTGGCCGGGGCTTTCGTGGCCGCCGGGCCGCTCGGTGGGACGGAAGCGTGTGGAGAGAC
CGCCAAGGGCTGTAGTCTGGGTCCGCGAGCAAGGTTGCCCTGAACTGGGGGTTGGGGGGAGCGCAGCAAA
ATGGCGGCTGTTCCCGAGTCTTGAATGGAAGACGCTTGTGAGGCGGGCTGTGAGGTCGTTGAAACAAGGT
GGGGGGCATGGTGGGCGGCAAGAACCCAAGGTCTTGAGGCCTTCGCTAATGCGGGAAAGCTCTTATTCGG
GTGAGATGGGCTGGGGCACCATCTGGGGACCCTGACGTGAAGTTTGTCACTGACTGGAGAACTCGGTTTG
TCGTCTGTTGCGGGGGCGGCAGTTATGGCGGTGCCGTTGGGCAGTGCACCCGTACCTTTGGGAGCGCGCG
CCCTCGTCGTGTCGTGACGTCACCCGTTCTGTTGGCTTATAATGCAGGGTGGGGCCACCTGCCGGTAGGT
GTGCGGTAGGCTTTTCTCCGTCGCAGGACGCAGGGTTCGGGCCTAGGGTAGGCTCTCCTGAATCGACAGG
CGCCGGACCTCTGGTGAGGGGAGGGATAAGTGAGGCGTCAGTTTCTTTGGTCGGTTTTATGTACCTATCT
TCTTAAGTAGCTGAAGCTCCGGTTTTGAACTATGCGCTCGGGGTTGGCGAGTGTGTTTTGTGAAGTTTTT
TAGGCACCTTTTGAAATGTAATCATTTGGGTCAATATGTAATTTTCAGTGTTAGACTAGTAAATTGTCCG
CTAAATTCTGGCCGTTTTTGGCTTTTTTGTTAGACGAAGCTTGGGCTGCAGGTCGACTCTAGAGGATCCC
CGGGTACCGGTCGCCACCATGGTGAGCAAGGGCGAGGAGCTGTTCACCGGGGTGGTGCCCATCCTGGTCG
AGCTGGACGGCGACGTAAACGGCCACAAGTTCAGCGTGTCCGGCGAGGGCGAGGGCGATGCCACCTACGG
CAAGCTGACCCTGAAGTTCATCTGCACCACCGGCAAGCTGCCCGTGCCCTGGCCCACCCTCGTGACCACC
CTGACCTACGGCGTGCAGTGCTTCAGCCGCTACCCCGACCACATGAAGCAGCACGACTTCTTCAAGTCCG
CCATGCCCGAAGGCTACGTCCAGGAGCGCACCATCTTCTTCAAGGACGACGGCAACTACAAGACCCGCGC
CGAGGTGAAGTTCGAGGGCGACACCCTGGTGAACCGCATCGAGCTGAAGGGCATCGACTTCAAGGAGGAC
GGCAACATCCTGGGGCACAAGCTGGAGTACAACTACAACAGCCACAACGTCTATATCATGGCCGACAAGC
AGAAGAACGGCATCAAGGTGAACTTCAAGATCCGCCACAACATCGAGGACGGCAGCGTGCAGCTCGCCGA
CCACTACCAGCAGAACACCCCCATCGGCGACGGCCCCGTGCTGCTGCCCGACAACCACTACCTGAGCACC
CAGTCCGCCCTGAGCAAAGACCCCAACGAGAAGCGCGATCACATGGTCCTGCTGGAGTTCGTGACCGCCG
CCGGGATCACTCTCGGCATGGACGAGCTGTACAAGGGCAGCGGCGGCAAGCCCATCCCCAACCCCCTGCT
GGGCCTGGACAGCACCGCTAGCAAAGACAATACTGTGCCTCTGAAGCTGATCGCTCTCCTGGCTAATGGC
GAGTTCCATAGTGGCGAACAGCTGGGAGAAACCCTGGGCATGTCCAGGGCCGCTATCAACAAGCACATTC
AGACTCTGCGCGACTGGGGCGTGGACGTGTTCACCGTGCCCGGAAAGGGCTACTCTCTGCCCGAGCCTAT
CCCGCTGCTGAACGCTAAACAGATTCTGGGACAGCTGGACGGCGGGAGCGTGGCAGTCCTGCCTGTGGTC
GACTCCACCAATCAGTACCTGCTGGATCGAATCGGCGAGCTGAAGAGTGGGGATGCTTGCATTGCAGAAT
ATCAGCAGGCAGGGAGAGGAAGCAGAGGGAGGAAATGGTTCTCTCCTTTTGGAGCTAACCTGTACCTGAG
TATGTTTTGGCGCCTGAAGCGGGGACCAGCAGCAATCGGCCTGGGCCCGGTCATCGGAATTGTCATGGCA
GAAGCGCTGCGAAAGCTGGGAGCAGACAAGGTGCGAGTCAAATGGCCCAATGACCTGTATCTGCAGGATA
GAAAGCTGGCAGGCATCCTGGTGGAGCTGGCCGGAATAACAGGCGATGCTGCACAGATCGTCATTGGCGC
CGGGATTAACGTGGCTATGAGGCGCGTGGAGGAAAGCGTGGTCAATCAGGGCTGGATCACACTGCAGGAA
GCAGGGATTAACCTGGACAGGAATACTCTGGCCGCTACGCTGATCCGAGAGCTGCGGGCAGCCCTGGAAC
TGTTCGAGCAGGAAGGCCTGGCTCCATATCTGCCACGGTGGGAGAAGCTGGATAACTTCATCAATAGACC
CGTGAAGCTGATCATTGGGGACAAAGAGATTTTCGGGATTAGCCGGGGGATTGATAAACAGGGAGCCCTG
CTGCTGGAACAGGACGGAGTTATCAAACCCTGGATGGGCGGAGAAATCAGTCTGCGGTCTGCCGAAAAGC
TGCAGCTGCCTCCCCTGGAGCGCCTGACCCTGGACTAAGAATTCGATATCAAGCTTATCGATAATCAACC
TCTGGATTACAAAATTTGTGAAAGATTGACTGGTATTCTTAACTATGTTGCTCCTTTTACGCTATGTGGA
TACGCTGCTTTAATGCCTTTGTATCATGCTATTGCTTCCCGTATGGCTTTCATTTTCTCCTCCTTGTATA
AATCCTGGTTGCTGTCTCTTTATGAGGAGTTGTGGCCCGTTGTCAGGCAACGTGGCGTGGTGTGCACTGT
GTTTGCTGACGCAACCCCCACTGGTTGGGGCATTGCCACCACCTGTCAGCTCCTTTCCGGGACTTTCGCT
TTCCCCCTCCCTATTGCCACGGCGGAACTCATCGCCGCCTGCCTTGCCCGCTGCTGGACAGGGGCTCGGC
TGTTGGGCACTGACAATTCCGTGGTGTTGTCGGGGAAATCATCGTCCTTTCCTTGGCTGCTCGCCTGTGT
TGCCACCTGGATTCTGCGCGGGACGTCCTTCTGCTACGTCCCTTCGGCCCTCAATCCAGCGGACCTTCCT
TCCCGCGGCCTGCTGCCGGCTCTGCGGCCTCTTCCGCGTCTTCGCCTTCGCCCTCAGACGAGTCGGATCT
CCCTTTGGGCCGCCTCCCCGCATCGATACCGTCGACCTCGAGACCTAGAAAAACATGGAGCAATCACAAG
TAGCAATACAGCAGCTACCAATGCTGATTGTGCCTGGCTAGAAGCACAAGAGGAGGAGGAGGTGGGTTTT
CCAGTCACACCTCAGGTACCTTTAAGACCAATGACTTACAAGGCAGCTGTAGATCTTAGCCACTTTTTAA
AAGAAAAGGGGGGACTGGAAGGGCTAATTCACTCCCAACGAAGACAAGATATCCTTGATCTGTGGATCTA
CCACACACAAGGCTACTTCCCTGATTGGCAGAACTACACACCAGGGCCAGGGATCAGATATCCACTGACC
TTTGGATGGTGCTACAAGCTAGTACCAGTTGAGCAAGAGAAGGTAGAAGAAGCCAATGAAGGAGAGAACA
CCCGCTTGTTACACCCTGTGAGCCTGCATGGGATGGATGACCCGGAGAGAGAAGTATTAGAGTGGAGGTT
TGACAGCCGCCTAGCATTTCATCACATGGCCCGAGAGCTGCATCCGGACTGTACTGGGTCTCTCTGGTTA
GACCAGATCTGAGCCTGGGAGCTCTCTGGCTAACTAGGGAACCCACTGCTTAAGCCTCAATAAAGCTTGC
CTTGAGTGCTTCAAGTAGTGTGTGCCCGTCTGTTGTGTGACTCTGGTAACTAGAGATCCCTCAGACCCTT
TTAGTCAGTGTGGAAAATCTCTAGCAGGGCCCGTTTAAACCCGCTGATCAGCCTCGACTGTGCCTTCTAG
TTGCCAGCCATCTGTTGTTTGCCCCTCCCCCGTGCCTTCCTTGACCCTGGAAGGTGCCACTCCCACTGTC
CTTTCCTAATAAAATGAGGAAATTGCATCGCATTGTCTGAGTAGGTGTCATTCTATTCTGGGGGGTGGGG
TGGGGCAGGACAGCAAGGGGGAGGATTGGGAAGACAATAGCAGGCATGCTGGGGATGCGGTGGGCTCTAT
GGCTTCTGAGGCGGAAAGAACCAGCTGGGGCTCTAGGGGGTATCCCC
[124 nt withheld, positions 7188-7311]
C
[91 nt withheld, positions 7313-7403]
A
[49 nt withheld, positions 7405-7453]
CCTTTGACGTTGGAGTCCACGTTCTTT
[37 nt withheld, positions 7481-7517]
ACCCTATCTCGGTCTATTCTTTTGATTTATAAGGGATTTTGCCGATTTCGGCCTATTGGTTAAAAAATGA
GCTGATTTAACAAAAATTTAACGCGAATTAATTCTGTGGAATGTGTGTCAGTTAGGGTGTGGAAAGTCCC
CAGGCTCCCCAGCAGGCAGAAGTATGCAAAGCATGCATCTCAATTAGTCAGCAACCAGGTGTGGAAAGTC
CCCAGGCTCCCCAGCAGGCAGAAGTATGCAAAGCATGCATCTCAATTAGTCAGCAACCATAGTCCCGCCC
CTAACTCCGCCCATCCCGCCCCTAACTCCGCCCAGTTCCGCCCATTCTCCGCCCCATGGCTGACTAATTT
TTTTTATTTATGCAGAGGCCGAGGCCGCCTCTGCCTCTGAGCTATTCCAGAAGTAGTGAGGAGGCTTTTT
TGGAGGCCTAGGCTTTTGCAAAAAGCTCCCGGGAGCTTGTATATCCATTTTCGGATCTGATCAGCACGTG
TTGACAATTAATCATCGGCATAGTATATCGGCATAGTATAATACGACAAGGTGAGGAACTAAACCATGGC
CAAGTTGACCAGTGCCGTTCCGGTGCTCACCGCGCGCGACGTCGCCGGAGCGGTCGAGTTCTGGACCGAC
CGGCTCGGGTTCTCCCGGGACTTCGTGGAGGACGACTTCGCCGGTGTGGTCCGGGACGACGTGACCCTGT
TCATCAGCGCGGTCCAGGACCAGGTGGTGCCGGACAACACCCTGGCCTGGGTGTGGGTGCGCGGCCTGGA
CGAGCTGTACGCCGAGTGGTCGGAGGTCGTGTCCACGAACTTCCGGGACGCCTCCGGGCCGGCCATGACC
GAGATCGGCGAGCAGCCGTGGGGGCGGGAGTTCGCCCTGCGCGACCCGGCCGGCAACTGCGTGCACTTCG
TGGCCGAGGAGCAGGACTGACACGTGCTACGAGATTTCGATTCCACCGCCGCCTTCTATGAAAGGTTGGG
CTTCGGAATCGTTTTCCGGGACGCCGGCTGGATGATCCTCCAGCGCGGGGATCTCATGCTGGAGTTCTTC
GCCCACCCCAACTTGTTTATTGCAGCTTATAATGGTTACAAATAAAGCAATAGCATCACAAATTTCACAA
ATAAAGCATTTTTTTCACTGCATTCTAGTTGTGGTTTGTCCAAACTCATCAATGTATCTTATCATGTCTG
TATACCGTCGACCTCTAGCTAGAGCTTGGCGTAATCATGGTCATAGCTGTTTCCTGTGTGAAATTGTTAT
CCGCTCACAATTCCACACAACATACGAGCCGGAAGCATAAAGTGTAAAGCCTGGGGTGCCTAATGAGTGA
GCTAACTCACATTAATTGCGTTGCGCTCACTGCCCGCTTTCCAGTCGGGAAACCTGTCGTGCCAGCTGCA
TTAATGAATCGGCCAACGCGCGGGGAGAGGCGGTTTGCGTATTGGGCGCTCTTCCGCTTCCTCGCTCACT
GACTCGCTGCGCTCGGTCGTTCGGCTGCGGCGAGCGGTATCAGCTCACTCAAAGGCGGTAATACGGTTAT
CCACAGAATCAGGGGATAACGCAGGAAAGAACATGTGAGCAAAAGGCCAGCAAAAGGCCAGGAACCGTAA
AAAGGCCGCGTTGCTGGCGTTTTTCCATAGGCTCCGCCCCCCTGACGAGCATCACAAAAATCGACGCTCA
AGTCAGAGGTGGCGAAACCCGACAGGACTATAAAGATACCAGGCGTTTCCCCCTGGAAGCTCCCTCGTGC
GCTCTCCTGTTCCGACCCTGCCGCTTACCGGATACCTGTCCGCCTTTCTCCCTTCGGGAAGCGTGGCGCT
TTCTCATAGCTCACGCTGTAGGTATCTCAGTTCGGTGTAGGTCGTTCGCTCCAAGCTGGGCTGTGTGCAC
GAACCCCCCGTTCAGCCCGACCGCTGCGCCTTATCCGGTAACTATCGTCTTGAGTCCAACCCGGTAAGAC
ACGACTTATCGCCACTGGCAGCAGCCACTGGTAACAGGATTAGCAGAGCGAGGTATGTAGGCGGTGCTAC
AGAGTTCTTGAAGTGGTGGCCTAACTACGGCTACACTAGAAGAACAGTATTTGGTATCTGCGCTCTGCTG
AAGCCAGTTACCTTCGGAAAAAGAGTTGGTAGCTCTTGATCCGGCAAACAAACCACCGCTGGTAGCGGTG
GTTTTTTTGTTTGCAAGCAGCAGATTACGCGCAGAAAAAAAGGATCTCAAGAAGATCCTTTGATCTTTTC
TACGGGGTCTGACGCTCAGTGGAACGAAAACTCACGTTAAGGGATTTTGGTCATGAGATTATCAAAAAGG
ATCTTCACCTAGATCCTTTTAAATTAAAAATGAAGTTTTAAATCAATCTAAAGTATATATGAGTAAACTT
GGTCTGACAGTTACCAATGCTTAATCAGTGAGGCACCTATCTCAGCGATCTGTCTATTTCGTTCATCCAT
AGTTGCCTGACTCCCCGTCGTGTAGATAACTACGATACGGGAGGGCTTACCATCTGGCCCCAGTGCTGCA
ATGATACCGCGAGACCCACGCTCACCGGCTCCAGATTTATCAGCAATAAACCAGCCAGCCGGAAGGGCCG
AGCGCAGAAGTGGTCCTGCAACTTTATCCGCCTCCATCCAGTCTATTAATTGTTGCCGGGAAGCTAGAGT
AAGTAGTTCGCCAGTTAATAGTTTGCGCAACGTTGTTGCCATTGCTACAGGCATCGTGGTGTCACGCTCG
TCGTTTGGTATGGCTTCATTCAGCTCCGGTTCCCAACGATCAAGGCGAGTTACATGATCCCCCATGTTGT
GCAAAAAAGCGGTTAGCTCCTTCGGTCCTCCGATCGTTGTCAGAAGTAAGTTGGCCGCAGTGTTATCACT
CATGGTTATGGCAGCACTGCATAATTCTCTTACTGTCATGCCATCCGTAAGATGCTTTTCTGTGACTGGT
GAGTACTCAACCAAGTCATTCTGAGAATAGTGTATGCGGCGACCGAGTTGCTCTTGCCCGGCGTCAATAC
GGGATAATACCGCGCCACATAGCAGAACTTTAAAAGTGCTCATCATTGGAAAACGTTCTTCGGGGCGAAA
ACTCTCAAGGATCTTACCGCTGTTGAGATCCAGTTCGATGTAACCCACTCGTGCACCCAACTGATCTTCA
GCATCTTTTACTTTCACCAGCGTTTCTGGGTGAGCAAAAACAGGAAGGCAAAATGCCGCAAAAAAGGGAA
TAAGGGCGACACGGAAATGTTGAATACTCATACTCTTCCTTTTTCAATATTATTGAAGCATTTATCAGGG
TTATTGTCTCATGAGCGGATACATATTTGAATGTATTTAGAAAAATAAACAAATAGGGGTTCCGCGCACA
TTTCCCCGAAAAGTGCCACCTGACGTCGACGGATCGGGAGATCTCCCGATCCCCTATGGTGCACTCTCAG
TACAATCTGCTCTGATGCCGCATAGTTAAGCCAGTATCTGCT
Features (pLannotate 1.2.2; 33 found; start..end, strand, type, name):
    150..529     +  enhancer       CMV enhancer: human cytomegalovirus immediate early enhancer
    530..729     +  promoter       CMV promoter: human cytomegalovirus (CMV) immediate early promoter
    747..927     +  LTR            5' LTR (truncated): truncated 5' long terminal repeat (LTR) from HIV-1
    974..1099    +  misc_feature   HIV-1 Ψ: packaging signal of human immunodeficiency virus type 1
   1083..1446    +  CDS            HIV-1 gag (fragment): gag protein from human immunodeficiency virus 1; gag
   1592..1825    +  misc_feature   RRE: The Rev response element (RRE) of HIV-1 allows for Rev-dependent mRNA export from the nucleus to the cytoplasm.
   2202..2302    +  CDS            Rev (fragment): human immunodeficiency virus 1 (HIV-1) Rev protein; rev; enhances nuclear export of unspliced and incompletely spliced viral mRNAs
   2352..2469    +  misc_feature   cPPT/CTS: central polypurine tract and central termination sequence of HIV-1
   2534..3745    +  promoter       UbC promoter: human ubiquitin C promoter
   3756..3789    -  misc_feature   MCS (fragment): pUC18/19 multiple cloning site
   3799..4515    +  CDS            EGFP: EGFP is a basic (constitutively fluorescent) green fluorescent protein published in 1996, derived from Aequorea victoria. It is reported to be a rapidly-maturing weak dimer with moderate acid sensitivity.
   4573..5529    +  CDS            TurboID: mutant of the E. coli biotin ligase BioID engineered for improved catalytic efficiency (Branon et al., 2018)
   5536..5562    +  CDS            NES: nuclear export signal from the HIV Rev protein (Fischer et al., 1995)
   5569..5593    +  misc_feature   MCS (fragment): pBluescript multiple cloning site
   5593..6181    +  misc_feature   WPRE: woodchuck hepatitis virus posttranscriptional regulatory element
   6118..6699    +  CDS            nef (fragment): NEF_HV1H2 - Experimental evidence at protein level: Swiss-Prot protein existence level 1. Extracellular Nef protein targets CD4(+) T-lymphocytes for apoptosis by interacting with CXCR4 surface receptors. From Human immunodeficiency virus type 1 group M subtype B (isolate HXB2) (HIV-1).
   6706..6886    +  LTR            5' LTR (truncated): truncated 5' long terminal repeat (LTR) from HIV-1
   6918..7142    +  polyA_signal   bGH poly(A) signal: bovine growth hormone polyadenylation signal
   7146..7167    +  promoter       SV40 promoter (fragment): SV40 enhancer and early promoter
   7188..7616    +  rep_origin     f1 ori (sequence partly withheld): f1 bacteriophage origin of replication; arrow indicates direction of (+) strand synthesis
   7630..7959    +  promoter       SV40 promoter: SV40 enhancer and early promoter
   8007..8054    +  promoter       EM7 promoter: synthetic bacterial promoter&nbsp
   8073..8447    +  CDS            BleoR: antibiotic-binding protein; Sh ble from Streptoalloteichus hindustanus; confers resistance to bleomycin, phleomycin, and Zeocin™
   8457..8582    +  CDS            ble (fragment): BLE_KLEPN - Experimental evidence at protein level: Swiss-Prot protein existence level 1. Binding protein with a strong affinity to the bleomycin family of antibiotics. Binds to CL990; an antimitotic-antibiotic compound. From Klebsiella pneumoniae.
   8577..8698    +  polyA_signal   SV40 poly(A) signal: SV40 polyadenylation signal
   8769..8791    -  protein_bind   lac operator (fragment): The lac repressor binds to the lac operator to inhibit transcription in E. coli. This inhibition can be relieved by adding lactose or isopropyl-β-D-thiogalactopyranoside (IPTG). lac repressor encoded by lacI
   8795..8825    -  promoter       lac promoter: promoter for the E. coli lac operon
   8840..8861    -  protein_bind   CAP binding site: CAP binding activates transcription in the presence of cAMP. E. coli catabolite activator protein
   8874..8966    -  CDS            lacI (fragment): lac repressor; lacI; The lac repressor binds to the lac operator to inhibit transcription in E. coli. This inhibition can be relieved by adding lactose or isopropyl-β-D-thiogalactopyranoside (IPTG).
   9149..9737    -  rep_origin     ori: high-copy-number ColE1/pMB1/pBR322/pUC origin of replication
   9908..10768   -  CDS            AmpR: β-lactamase; bla; confers resistance to ampicillin, carbenicillin, and related antibiotics
  10769..10873   -  promoter       AmpR promoter: bla
  10932..10984   -  misc_feature   bom (fragment): basis of mobility region from pBR322
