[The description below was written by a language model from this plasmid's Addgene catalogue record and pLannotate feature annotations shown in this document.]
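Description:
FUGW-Cytosol-TurboID is a third-generation lentiviral transfer plasmid for mammalian expression of a cytosol-directed TurboID proximity-labeling enzyme fused to EGFP. It is built on the HR'CS-G (FUGW-type) backbone and is propagated in E. coli through a high-copy ColE1/pUC origin with ampicillin resistance. An f1 origin is also present. The backbone carries an SV40/EM7-driven bleomycin/Zeocin resistance cassette with an SV40 polyadenylation signal. This cassette lies outside the LTR-flanked region, so it would not be packaged into virus. The catalogue lists a rounded total size of about 10 kb, whereas the sequenced record is 10,989 nt.

A CMV enhancer/promoter replaces the U3 region upstream of a truncated HIV-1 5' LTR, which allows Tat-independent production of genomic RNA in packaging cells. Downstream are the Ψ packaging signal with a gag fragment, the Rev response element for Rev-dependent nuclear export, and the cPPT/CTS, which aids transduction. The internal human ubiquitin C promoter drives a single open reading frame with EGFP at the N terminus, followed by TurboID, an engineered high-activity E. coli biotin ligase. At the C terminus is an HIV Rev-derived nuclear export signal, which restricts the fusion to the cytosol. A WPRE follows to enhance transcript expression. The viral cassette ends in a second truncated LTR annotation, and a bGH polyadenylation signal follows it.

The construct is intended for stable lentiviral delivery of cytosolic TurboID. EGFP allows transduced cells and fusion localization to be monitored, and biotinylation marks nearby cytosolic proteins for enrichment. The associated publication applies this approach to compartment-resolved chemoproteomic profiling of cysteines.
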