Addgene plasmid #200961: FUGW-Cytosol-TurboID
Purpose: 3rd gen lentiviral plasmid for expressing cytosol localized TurboID with EGFP
Depositing lab: Keriann Backus. Depositing organization: University of California, Los Angeles (UCLA). Publication: Proximity-labeling chemoproteomics defines the subcellular cysteinome and inflammation-responsive mitochondrial redoxome. Yan T, Julio AR, Villanueva M, Jones AE, Ball AB, Boatner LM, Turmon AC, Nguyen KB, Yen SL, Desai HS, Divakaruni AS, Backus KM. Cell Chem Biol. 2023 Jul 20;30(7):811-827.e7. doi: 10.1016/j.chembiol.2023.06.008. Epub 2023 Jul 6. PubMed 37419112.
Backbone
  Vector backbone: HR'CS-G
  Backbone size w/o insert (bp): 8998
  Total vector size (bp): 10000
  Vector type: Mammalian Expression, Lentiviral
Growth in bacteria
  Bacterial resistance: Ampicillin, 100 μg/mL
  Growth temperature: 37°C
  Growth strain: NEB Stable
  Copy number: High Copy
Gene/Insert
  Gene/Insert name: Cytosol-TurboID
  Species: H. sapiens (human)
  Insert size (bp): 1000
  Tag / fusion protein: EGFP (N terminal on insert)
Terms and licenses: Academic/Nonprofit Terms; Industry Terms: Not Available to Industry
Depositor comments: “Please visit https://www.biorxiv.org/content/10.1101/2023.01.22.525042v2 for bioRxiv preprint.
How to cite: FUGW-Cytosol-TurboID was a gift from Keriann Backus (Addgene plasmid # 200961 ; http://n2t.net/addgene:200961 ; RRID:Addgene_200961)
