>Addgene plasmid #200961 | FUGW-Cytosol-TurboID | depositor partial sequence | sequence record 389788 | FUGW backbone without insert
GAAGCTCCCTCGTGCGCTCTCCTGTTCCGACCCTGCCGCTTACCGGATACCTGTCCGCCTTTCTCCCTTC
GGGAAGCGTGGCGCTTTCTCATAGCTCACGCTGTAGGTATCTCAGTTCGGTGTAGGTCGTTCGCTCCAAG
CTGGGCTGTGTGCACGAACCCCCCGTTCAGCCCGACCGCTGCGCCTTATCCGGTAACTATCGTCTTGAGT
CCAACCCGGTAAGACACGACTTATCGCCACTGGCAGCAGCCACTGGTAACAGGATTAGCAGAGCGAGGTA
TGTAGGCGGTGCTACAGAGTTCTTGAAGTGGTGGCCTAACTACGGCTACACTAGAAGAACAGTATTTGGT
ATCTGCGCTCTGCTGAAGCCAGTTACCTTCGGAAAAAGAGTTGGTAGCTCTTGATCCGGCAAACAAACCA
CCGCTGGTAGCGGTGGTTTTTTTGTTTGCAAGCAGCAGATTACGCGCAGAAAAAAAGGATCTCAAGAAGA
TCCTTTGATCTTTTCTACGGGGTCTGACGCTCAGTGGAACGAAAACTCACGTTAAGGGATTTTGGTCATG
AGATTATCAAAAAGGATCTTCACCTAGATCCTTTTAAATTAAAAATGAAGTTTTAAATCAATCTAAAGTA
TATATGAGTAAACTTGGTCTGACAGTTACCAATGCTTAATCAGTGAGGCACCTATCTCAGCGATCTGTCT
ATTTCGTTCATCCATAGTTGCCTGACTCCCCGTCGTGTAGATAACTACGATACGGGAGGGCTTACCATCT
GGCCCCAGTGCTGCAATGATACCGCGAGACCCACGCTCACCGGCTCCAGATTTATCAGCAATAAACCAGC
CAGCCGGAAGGGCCGAGCGCAGAAGTGGTCCTGCAACTTTATCCGCCTCCATCCAGTCTATTAATTGTTG
CCGGGAAGCTAGAGTAAGTAGTTCGCCAGTTAATAGTTTGCGCAACGTTGTTGCCATTGCTACAGGCATC
GTGGTGTCACGCTCGTCGTTTGGTATGGCTTCATTCAGCTCCGGTTCCCAACGATCAAGGCGAGTTACAT
GATCCCCCATGTTGTGCAAAAAAGCGGTTAGCTCCTTCGGTCCTCCGATCGTTGTCAGAAGTAAGTTGGC
CGCAGTGTTATCACTCATGGTTATGGCAGCACTGCATAATTCTCTTACTGTCATGCCATCCGTAAGATGC
TTTTCTGTGACTGGTGAGTACTCAACCAAGTCATTCTGAGAATAGTGTATGCGGCGACCGAGTTGCTCTT
GCCCGGCGTCAATACGGGATAATACCGCGCCACATAGCAGAACTTTAAAAGTGCTCATCATTGGAAAACG
TTCTTCGGGGCGAAAACTCTCAAGGATCTTACCGCTGTTGAGATCCAGTTCGATGTAACCCACTCGTGCA
CCCAACTGATCTTCAGCATCTTTTACTTTCACCAGCGTTTCTGGGTGAGCAAAAACAGGAAGGCAAAATG
CCGCAAAAAAGGGAATAAGGGCGACACGGAAATGTTGAATACTCATACTCTTCCTTTTTCAATATTATTG
AAGCATTTATCAGGGTTATTGTCTCATGAGCGGATACATATTTGAATGTATTTAGAAAAATAAACAAATA
GGGGTTCCGCGCACATTTCCCCGAAAAGTGCCACCTGACGTCGACGGATCGGGAGATCTCCCGATCCCCT
ATGGTGCACTCTCAGTACAATCTGCTCTGATGCCGCATAGTTAAGCCAGTATCTGCTCCCTGCTTGTGTG
TTGGAGGTCGCTGAGTAGTGCGCGAGCAAAATTTAAGCTACAACAAGGCAAGGCTTGACCGACAATTGCA
TGAAGAATCTGCTTAGGGTTAGGCGTTTTGCGCTGCTTCGCGATGTACGGGCCAGATATACGCGTTGACA
TTGATTATTGACTAGTTATTAATAGTAATCAATTACGGGGTCATTAGTTCATAGCCCATATATGGAGTTC
CGCGTTACATAACTTACGGTAAATGGCCCGCCTGGCTGACCGCCCAACGACCCCCGCCCATTGACGTCAA
TAATGACGTATGTTCCCATAGTAACGCCAATAGGGACTTTCCATTGACGTCAATGGGTGGAGTATTTACG
GTAAACTGCCCACTTGGCAGTACATCAAGTGTATCATATGCCAAGTACGCCCCCTATTGACGTCAATGAC
GGTAAATGGCCCGCCTGGCATTATGCCCAGTACATGACCTTATGGGACTTTCCTACTTGGCAGTACATCT
ACGTATTAGTCATCGCTATTACCATGGTGATGCGGTTTTGGCAGTACATCAATGGGCGTGGATAGCGGTT
TGACTCACGGGGATTTCCAAGTCTCCACCCCATTGACGTCAATGGGAGTTTGTTTTGGCACCAAAATCAA
CGGGACTTTCCAAAATGTCGTAACAACTCCGCCCCATTGACGCAAATGGGCGGTAGGCGTGTACGGTGGG
AGGTCTATATAAGCAGCGCGTTTTGCCTGTACTGGGTCTCTCTGGTTAGACCAGATCTGAGCCTGGGAGC
TCTCTGGCTAACTAGGGAACCCACTGCTTAAGCCTCAATAAAGCTTGCCTTGAGTGCTTCAAGTAGTGTG
TGCCCGTCTGTTGTGTGACTCTGGTAACTAGAGATCCCTCAGACCCTTTTAGTCAGTGTGGAAAATCTCT
AGCAGTGGCGCCCGAACAGGGACTTGAAAGCGAAAGGGAAACCAGAGGAGCTCTCTCGACGCAGGACTCG
GCTTGCTGAAGCGCGCACGGCAAGAGGCGAGGGGCGGCGACTGGTGAGTACGCCAAAAATTTTGACTAGC
GGAGGCTAGAAGGAGAGAGATGGGTGCGAGAGCGTCAGTATTAAGCGGGGGAGAATTAGATCGCGATGGG
AAAAAATTCGGTTAAGGCCAGGGGGAAAGAAAAAATATAAATTAAAACATATAGTATGGGCAAGCAGGGA
GCTAGAACGATTCGCAGTTAATCCTGGCCTGTTAGAAACATCAGAAGGCTGTAGACAAATACTGGGACAG
CTACAACCATCCCTTCAGACAGGATCAGAAGAACTTAGATCATTATATAATACAGTAGCAACCCTCTATT
GTGTGCATCAAAGGATAGAGATAAAAGACACCAAGGAAGCTTTAGACAAGATAGAGGAAGAGCAAAACAA
AAGTAAGACCACCGCACAGCAAGCGGCCGCTGATCTTCAGACCTGGAGGAGGAGATATGAGGGACAATTG
GAGAAGTGAATTATATAAATATAAAGTAGTAAAAATTGAACCATTAGGAGTAGCACCCACCAAGGCAAAG
AGAAGAGTGGTGCAGAGAGAAAAAAGAGCAGTGGGAATAGGAGCTTTGTTCCTTGGGTTCTTGGGAGCAG
CAGGAAGCACTATGGGCGCAGCGTCAATGACGCTGACGGTACAGGCCAGACAATTATTGTCTGGTATAGT
GCAGCAGCAGAACAATTTGCTGAGGGCTATTGAGGCGCAACAGCATCTGTTGCAACTCACAGTCTGGGGC
ATCAAGCAGCTCCAGGCAAGAATCCTGGCTGTGGAAAGATACCTAAAGGATCAACAGCTCCTGGGGATTT
GGGGTTGCTCTGGAAAACTCATTTGCACCACTGCTGTGCCTTGGAATGCTAGTTGGAGTAATAAATCTCT
GGAACAGATTTGGAATCACACGACCTGGATGGAGTGGGACAGAGAAATTAACAATTACACAAGCTTAATA
CACTCCTTAATTGAAGAATCGCAAAACCAGCAAGAAAAGAATGAACAAGAATTATTGGAATTAGATAAAT
GGGCAAGTTTGTGGAATTGGTTTAACATAACAAATTGGCTGTGGTATATAAAATTATTCATAATGATAGT
AGGAGGCTTGGTAGGTTTAAGAATAGTTTTTGCTGTACTTTCTATAGTGAATAGAGTTAGGCAGGGATAT
TCACCATTATCGTTTCAGACCCACCTCCCAACCCCGAGGGGACCCGACAGGCCCGAAGGAATAGAAGAAG
AAGGTGGAGAGAGAGACAGAGACAGATCCATTCGATTAGTGAACGGATCGGCACTGCGTGCGCCAATTCT
GCAGACAAATGGCAGTATTCATCCACAATTTTAAAAGAAAAGGGGGGATTGGGGGGTACAGTGCAGGGGA
AAGAATAGTAGACATAATAGCAACAGACATACAAACTAAAGAATTACAAAAACAAATTACAAAAATTCAA
AATTTTCGGGTTTATTACAGGGACAGCAGAGATCCAGTTTGGTTAATTAACCCGTGTCGGCTCCAGATCT
GGCCTCCGCGCCGGGTTTTGGCGCCTCCCGCGGGCGCCCCCCTCCTCACGGCGAGCGCTGCCACGTCAGA
CGAAGGGCGCAGCGAGCGTCCTGATCCTTCCGCCCGGACGCTCAGGACAGCGGCCCGCTGCTCATAAGAC
TCGGCCTTAGAACCCCAGTATCAGCAGAAGGACATTTTAGGACGGGACTTGGGTGACTCTAGGGCACTGG
TTTTCTTTCCAGAGAGCGGAACAGGCGAGGAAAAGTAGTCCCTTCTCGGCGATTCTGCGGAGGGATCTCC
GTGGGGCGGTGAACGCCGATGATTATATAAGGACGCGCCGGGTGTGGCACAGCTAGTTCCGTCGCAGCCG
GGATTTGGGTCGCGGTTCTTGTTTGTGGATCGCTGTGATCGTCACTTGGTGAGTAGCGGGCTGCTGGGCT
GGCCGGGGCTTTCGTGGCCGCCGGGCCGCTCGGTGGGACGGAAGCGTGTGGAGAGACCGCCAAGGGCTGT
AGTCTGGGTCCGCGAGCAAGGTTGCCCTGAACTGGGGGTTGGGGGGAGCGCACAAAATGGCGGCTGTTCC
CGAGTCTTGAATGGAAGACGCTTGTGAGGCGGGCTGTGAGGTCGTTGAAACAAGGTGGGGGGCATGGTGG
GCGGCAAGAACCCAAGGTCTTGAGGCCTTCGCTAATGCGGGAAAGCTCTTATTCGGGTGAGATGGGCTGG
GGCACCATCTGGGGACCCTGACGTGAAGTTTGTCACTGACTGGAGAACTCGGGTTTGTCGTCTGGTTGCG
GGGGCGGCAGTTATGCGGTGCCGTTGGGCAGTGCACCCGTACCTTTGGGAGCGCGCGCCTCGTCGTGTCG
TGACGTCACCCGTTCTGTTGGCTTATAATGCAGGGTGGGGCCACCTGCCGGTAGGTGTGCGGTAGGCTTT
TCTCCGTCGCAGGACGCAGGGTTCGGGCCTAGGGTAGGCTCTCCTGAATCGACAGGCGCCGGACCTCTGG
TGAGGGGAGGGATAAGTGAGGCGTCAGTTTCTTTGGTCGGTTTTATGTACCTATCTTCTTAAGTAGCTGA
AGCTCCGGTTTTGAACTATGCGCTCGGGGTTGGCGAGTGTGTTTTGTGAAGTTTTTTAGGCACCTTTTGA
AATGTAATCATTTGGGTCAATATGTAATTTTCAGTGTTAGACTAGTAAATTGTCCGCTAAATTCTGGCCG
TTTTTGGCTTTTTTGTTAGACGAAGCTTGGGCTGCAGGTCGACTCTAGAGGATCCCCGGGTACCGGTCGC
CACCATGGTGAGCAAGGGCGAGGAGCTGTTCACCGGGGTGGTGCCCATCCTGGTCGAGCTGGACGGCGAC
GTAAACGGCCACAAGTTCAGCGTGTCCGGCGAGGGCGAGGGCGATGCCACCTACGGCAAGCTGACCCTGA
AGTTCATCTGCACCACCGGCAAGCTGCCCGTGCCCTGGCCCACCCTCGTGACCACCCTGACCTACGGCGT
GCAGTGCTTCAGCCGCTACCCCGACCACATGAAGCAGCACGACTTCTTCAAGTCCGCCATGCCCGAAGGC
TACGTCCAGGAGCGCACCATCTTCTTCAAGGACGACGGCAACTACAAGACCCGCGCCGAGGTGAAGTTCG
AGGGCGACACCCTGGTGAACCGCATCGAGCTGAAGGGCATCGACTTCAAGGAGGACGGCAACATCCTGGG
GCACAAGCTGGAGTACAACTACAACAGCCACAACGTCTATATCATGGCCGACAAGCAGAAGAACGGCATC
AAGGTGAACTTCAAGATCCGCCACAACATCGAGGACGGCAGCGTGCAGCTCGCCGACCACTACCAGCAGA
ACACCCCCATCGGCGACGGCCCCGTGCTGCTGCCCGACAACCACTACCTGAGCACCCAGTCCGCCCTGAG
CAAAGACCCCAACGAGAAGCGCGATCACATGGTCCTGCTGGAGTTCGTGACCGCCGCCGGGATCACTCTC
GGCATGGACGAGCTGTACAAGTAAAGCGGCCGCGACTCTAGAATTCGATATCAAGCTTATCGATAATCAA
CCTCTGGATTACAAAATTTGTGAAAGATTGACTGGTATTCTTAACTATGTTGCTCCTTTTACGCTATGTG
GATACGCTGCTTTAATGCCTTTGTATCATGCTATTGCTTCCCGTATGGCTTTCATTTTCTCCTCCTTGTA
TAAATCCTGGTTGCTGTCTCTTTATGAGGAGTTGTGGCCCGTTGTCAGGCAACGTGGCGTGGTGTGCACT
GTGTTTGCTGACGCAACCCCCACTGGTTGGGGCATTGCCACCACCTGTCAGCTCCTTTCCGGGACTTTCG
CTTTCCCCCTCCCTATTGCCACGGCGGAACTCATCGCCGCCTGCCTTGCCCGCTGCTGGACAGGGGCTCG
GCTGTTGGGCACTGACAATTCCGTGGTGTTGTCGGGGAAATCATCGTCCTTTCCTTGGCTGCTCGCCTGT
GTTGCCACCTGGATTCTGCGCGGGACGTCCTTCTGCTACGTCCCTTCGGCCCTCAATCCAGCGGACCTTC
CTTCCCGCGGCCTGCTGCCGGCTCTGCGGCCTCTTCCGCGTCTTCGCCTTCGCCCTCAGACGAGTCGGAT
CTCCCTTTGGGCCGCCTCCCCGCATCGATACCGTCGACCTCGAGACCTAGAAAAACATGGAGCAATCACA
AGTAGCAATACAGCAGCTACCAATGCTGATTGTGCCTGGCTAGAAGCACAAGAGGAGGAGGAGGTGGGTT
TTCCAGTCACACCTCAGGTACCTTTAAGACCAATGACTTACAAGGCAGCTGTAGATCTTAGCCACTTTTT
AAAAGAAAAGGGGGGACTGGAAGGGCTAATTCACTCCCAACGAAGACAAGATATCCTTGATCTGTGGATC
TACCACACACAAGGCTACTTCCCTGATTGGCAGAACTACACACCAGGGCCAGGGATCAGATATCCACTGA
CCTTTGGATGGTGCTACAAGCTAGTACCAGTTGAGCAAGAGAAGGTAGAAGAAGCCAATGAAGGAGAGAA
CACCCGCTTGTTACACCCTGTGAGCCTGCATGGGATGGATGACCCGGAGAGAGAAGTATTAGAGTGGAGG
TTTGACAGCCGCCTAGCATTTCATCACATGGCCCGAGAGCTGCATCCGGACTGTACTGGGTCTCTCTGGT
TAGACCAGATCTGAGCCTGGGAGCTCTCTGGCTAACTAGGGAACCCACTGCTTAAGCCTCAATAAAGCTT
GCCTTGAGTGCTTCAAGTAGTGTGTGCCCGTCTGTTGTGTGACTCTGGTAACTAGAGATCCCTCAGACCC
TTTTAGTCAGTGTGGAAAATCTCTAGCAGGGCCCGTTTAAACCCGCTGATCAGCCTCGACTGTGCCTTCT
AGTTGCCAGCCATCTGTTGTTTGCCCCTCCCCCGTGCCTTCCTTGACCCTGGAAGGTGCCACTCCCACTG
TCCTTTCCTAATAAAATGAGGAAATTGCATCGCATTGTCTGAGTAGGTGTCATTCTATTCTGGGGGGTGG
GGTGGGGCAGGACAGCAAGGGGGAGGATTGGGAAGACAATAGCAGGCATGCTGGGGATGCGGTGGGCTCT
ATGGCTTCTGAGGCGGAAAGAACCAGCTGGGGCTCTAGGGGGTATCCCC
[124 nt withheld, positions 7890-8013]
C
[91 nt withheld, positions 8015-8105]
A
[49 nt withheld, positions 8107-8155]
CCTTTGACGTTGGAGTCCACGTTCTTT
[37 nt withheld, positions 8183-8219]
ACCCTATCTCGGTCTATTCTTTTGATTTATAAGGGATTTTGCCGATTTCGGCCTATTGGTTAAAAAATGA
GCTGATTTAACAAAAATTTAACGCGAATTAATTCTGTGGAATGTGTGTCAGTTAGGGTGTGGAAAGTCCC
CAGGCTCCCCAGCAGGCAGAAGTATGCAAAGCATGCATCTCAATTAGTCAGCAACCAGGTGTGGAAAGTC
CCCAGGCTCCCCAGCAGGCAGAAGTATGCAAAGCATGCATCTCAATTAGTCAGCAACCATAGTCCCGCCC
CTAACTCCGCCCATCCCGCCCCTAACTCCGCCCAGTTCCGCCCATTCTCCGCCCCATGGCTGACTAATTT
TTTTTATTTATGCAGAGGCCGAGGCCGCCTCTGCCTCTGAGCTATTCCAGAAGTAGTGAGGAGGCTTTTT
TGGAGGCCTAGGCTTTTGCAAAAAGCTCCCGGGAGCTTGTATATCCATTTTCGGATCTGATCAGCACGTG
TTGACAATTAATCATCGGCATAGTATATCGGCATAGTATAATACGACAAGGTGAGGAACTAAACCATGGC
CAAGTTGACCAGTGCCGTTCCGGTGCTCACCGCGCGCGACGTCGCCGGAGCGGTCGAGTTCTGGACCGAC
CGGCTCGGGTTCTCCCGGGACTTCGTGGAGGACGACTTCGCCGGTGTGGTCCGGGACGACGTGACCCTGT
TCATCAGCGCGGTCCAGGACCAGGTGGTGCCGGACAACACCCTGGCCTGGGTGTGGGTGCGCGGCCTGGA
CGAGCTGTACGCCGAGTGGTCGGAGGTCGTGTCCACGAACTTCCGGGACGCCTCCGGGCCGGCCATGACC
GAGATCGGCGAGCAGCCGTGGGGGCGGGAGTTCGCCCTGCGCGACCCGGCCGGCAACTGCGTGCACTTCG
TGGCCGAGGAGCAGGACTGACACGTGCTACGAGATTTCGATTCCACCGCCGCCTTCTATGAAAGGTTGGG
CTTCGGAATCGTTTTCCGGGACGCCGGCTGGATGATCCTCCAGCGCGGGGATCTCATGCTGGAGTTCTTC
GCCCACCCCAACTTGTTTATTGCAGCTTATAATGGTTACAAATAAAGCAATAGCATCACAAATTTCACAA
ATAAAGCATTTTTTTCACTGCATTCTAGTTGTGGTTTGTCCAAACTCATCAATGTATCTTATCATGTCTG
TATACCGTCGACCTCTAGCTAGAGCTTGGCGTAATCATGGTCATAGCTGTTTCCTGTGTGAAATTGTTAT
CCGCTCACAATTCCACACAACATACGAGCCGGAAGCATAAAGTGTAAAGCCTGGGGTGCCTAATGAGTGA
GCTAACTCACATTAATTGCGTTGCGCTCACTGCCCGCTTTCCAGTCGGGAAACCTGTCGTGCCAGCTGCA
TTAATGAATCGGCCAACGCGCGGGGAGAGGCGGTTTGCGTATTGGGCGCTCTTCCGCTTCCTCGCTCACT
GACTCGCTGCGCTCGGTCGTTCGGCTGCGGCGAGCGGTATCAGCTCACTCAAAGGCGGTAATACGGTTAT
CCACAGAATCAGGGGATAACGCAGGAAAGAACATGTGAGCAAAAGGCCAGCAAAAGGCCAGGAACCGTAA
AAAGGCCGCGTTGCTGGCGTTTTTCCATAGGCTCCGCCCCCCTGACGAGCATCACAAAAATCGACGCTCA
AGTCAGAGGTGGCGAAACCCGACAGGACTATAAAGATACCAGGCGTTTCCCCCT
